>Addgene plasmid #163738 | pJH807_pJH_LldR_Pcon-sfGFP.2TAG | addgene full sequence | sequence record 323849 | Addgene NGS Result
TCCGCTCATGAGACAATAACCCTGATAAATGCTTCAATAATATTGAAAAAGGAAGAGTATGAGTATTCAA
CATTTCCGTGTCGCCCTTATTCCCTTTTTTGCGGCATTTTGCCTTCCTGTTTTTGCTCACCCAGAAACGC
TGGTGAAAGTAAAAGATGCTGAAGATCAGTTGGGTGCACGAGTGGGTTACATCGAACTGGATCTCAACAG
CGGTAAGATCCTTGAGAGTTTTCGCCCCGAAGAACGTTTTCCAATGATGAGCACTTTTAAAGTTCTGCTA
TGTGGCGCGGTATTATCCCGTATTGACGCCGGGCAAGAGCAACTCGGTCGCCGCATACACTATTCTCAGA
ATGACTTGGTTGAGTACTCACCAGTCACAGAAAAGCATCTTACGGATGGCATGACAGTAAGAGAATTATG
CAGTGCTGCCATAACCATGAGTGATAACACTGCGGCCAACTTACTTCTGACAACGATCGGAGGACCGAAG
GAGCTAACCGCTTTTTTGCACAACATGGGGGATCATGTAACTCGCCTTGATCGTTGGGAACCGGAGCTGA
ATGAAGCCATACCAAACGACGAGCGTGACACCACGATGCCTGTAGCAATGGCAACAACGTTGCGCAAACT
ATTAACTGGCGAACTACTTACTCTAGCTTCCCGGCAACAATTAATAGACTGGATGGAGGCGGATAAAGTT
GCAGGACCACTTCTGCGCTCGGCCCTTCCGGCTGGCTGGTTTATTGCTGATAAATCTGGAGCCGGTGAGC
GTGGGTCTCGCGGTATCATTGCAGCACTGGGGCCAGATGGTAAGCCCTCCCGTATCGTAGTTATCTACAC
GACGGGGAGTCAGGCAACTATGGATGAACGAAATAGACAGATCGCTGAGATAGGTGCCTCACTGATTAAG
CATTGGTAACTGTCAGACCAAGTTTACTCATATATACTTTAGATTGATTTAAAACTTCATTTTTAATTTA
AAAGGATCTAGGTGAAGATCCTTTTTGATAATCTCATGACCAAAATCCCTTAACGTGGGTTTTCGTTCCA
CTGAGCGTCAGACCCCGTAGAAAAGATCAAAGGATCATCTTGAGATCCTTTTTTTCTGCGCGTAATCTGC
TGCTTGCAAACAAAAAAACCACCGCTACCAGCGGTGGTTTGTTTGCCGGATCAAGAGCTACCAACTCTTT
TTCCGAAGGTAACTGGCTTCAGCAGAGCGCAGATACCAAATACTGTTCTTCTAGTGTAGCCGTAGTTAGG
CCACCACTTCAAGAACTCTGTAGCACCGCCTACATACCTCGCTCTGCTAATCCTGTTACCAGTGGCTGCT
GCCAGTGGCGATAAGTCGTGTCTTACCGGGTTGGACTCAAGACGATAGTTACCGGATAAGGCGCAGCGGT
CGGGCTGAACGGGGGGTTCGTGCACACAGCCCAGCTTGGAGCGAACGACCTACACCGAACTGAGATACCT
ACAGCGTGAGCTATGAGAAAGCGCCACGCTTCCCGAAGGGAGAAAGGCGGACAGGTATCCGGTAAGCGGC
AGGGTCGGAACAGGAGAGCGCACGAGGGAGCTTCCAGGGGGAAACGCCTGGTATCTTTATAGTCCTGTCG
GGTTTCGCCACCTCTGACTTGAGCGTCGATTTTTGTGATGCTCGTCAGGGGGGCGGAGCCTATGGAAAAA
CGCCAGCAACGCGGCCTTTTTACGGTTCCTGGCCTTTTGCTGGCCTTTTGCTCATGGCTGTTTTGGCGGA
TGAGAGAAGATTTTCAGCCTGATACAGATTAAATCAGAACGCAGAAGCGGTCTGATAAAACAGAATTTGC
CTGGCGGCAGTAGCGCGGTGGTCCCACCTGACCCCATGCCGAACTCAGAAGTGAAACGCCGTAGCGCCGA
TGGTAGTGTGGGGTCTCCCCATGCGAGAGTAGGGAACTGCCAGGCATCAAATAAAACGAAAGGCTCAGTC
GAAAGACTGGGCCTTTCGTTTTATCTGTTGTTTGTCGGTGAACGCTCTCCTGAGTAGGACAAATCCGCCG
GGAGCGGATTTGAACGTTGCGAAGCAACGGCCCGGAGGGTAGCGGGCAGGACGCCCGCCATAAACTGCCA
GGCATCAAATTAAGCAGAAGGCCATCCTGACGGATGGCCTTTTTGCGTTTCTACAAACTCTGCTAGCAAG
TAAGGCCGACCAACAACCTAAGGGCAATTCTCTGATGAGGATTGCCCTTTTCTTTACCAGACATCTCCCC
CCACAAGCTTCGCTTATCTGACCTCTGGTTCACAATTTCCCAATTAAAACTCACATCAATGTTGCCAATA
CATAACATTTAGTTAACCATTCATTGTCATTATCCCTACACAACACTTACACAACGTGTGACAAGGAGAT
GAGCAACAGACTCATTACACGATGTGCGTGGACTCCCATTTAACTTTAAGAAGGAGATATACATATGCGT
AAAGGTGAAGAACTGTTCACCGGTGTTGTTCCGATCCTGGTTGAACTGGACGGTGACGTTAACGGTCACA
AATTCTCTGTTCGTGGTGAAGGTGAAGGTGACGCTACCTAGGGTAAACTGACCCTGAAATTCATCTGCAC
CACCGGTAAACTGCCGGTTCCGTGGCCGACCCTGGTTACCACCCTGACCTACGGTGTTCAGTGCTTCGCT
CGTTACCCGGACCACATGAAACAGCACGACTTCTTCAAATCTGCTATGCCGGAAGGTTACGTTCAGGAAC
GTACCATCTCTTTCAAAGACGACGGTACCTACAAAACCCGTGCTGAAGTTAAATTCGAAGGTGACACCCT
GGTTAACCGTATCGAACTGAAAGGTATCGACTTCAAAGAAGACGGTTAGATCCTGGGTCACAAACTGGAA
TACAACTTCAACTCTCACAACGTTTACATCACCGCTGACAAACAGAAAAACGGTATCAAAGCTAACTTCA
AAATCCGTCACAACGTTGAAGACGGTTCTGTTCAGCTGGCTGACCACTACCAGCAGAACACCCCGATCGG
TGACGGTCCGGTTCTGCTGCCGGACAACCACTACCTGTCTACCCAGTCTGTTCTGTCTAAAGACCCGAAC
GAAAAACGTGACCACATGGTTCTGCTGGAATTCGTTACCGCTGCTGGTATCACCCACGGTATGGACGAAC
TGTACAAAGATGCATGCCAGTTCTAACATAACCCTAATGAGTGAGCTAACTTACATTAATTGCGTTGCGC
CTTAATTAACGGCACTCCTCAGCAAATATAATGACCCTCTTGATAACCCAAGAGGGCATTTTTTAATGCC
CATGGCGTTTACCACAGCTAACACCACGTCGTCCCTATCTGCTGCCCTAGGTCTATGAGTGGTTGCTGGA
TAACTTTACGGGCATGCATAAGGCTCGTAGGCTATATTCAGGGAGACCACAACGGTTTCCCTCTACAAAT
AATTTTGTTTAACTTTGAAATAAGGAGGTAATACAAATGATTGTTTTACCCAGACGCCTGTCAGACGAGG
TTGCCGATCGTGTGCGGGCGCTGATTGATGAAAAAAACCTGGAAGCGGGCATGAAGTTGCCCGCTGAGCG
CCAACTGGCGATGCAACTCGGCGTATCACGTAATTCACTGCGCGAGGCGCTGGCAAAACTGGTGAGTGAA
GGCGTGCTGCTCAGTCGACGCGGCGGCGGGACGTTTATTCGCTGGCGTCATGACACATGGTCGGAGCAAA
ACATCGTCCAGCCGCTAAAAACACTGATGGCCGATGATCCGGATTACAGTTTCGATATTCTGGAAGCCCG
CTACGCCATTGAAGCCAGCACCGCATGGCATGCGGCAATGCGCGCCACACCTGGCGACAAAGAAAAGATT
CAGCTTTGCTTTGAAGCAACGCTAAGTGAAGACCCGGATATCGCCTCACAAGCGGACGTTCGTTTTCATC
TGGCGATTGCCGAAGCCTCACATAACATCGTGCTGCTGCAAACCATGCGCGGTTTCTTCGATGTCCTGCA
ATCCTCAGTGAAGCATAGCCGTCAGCGGATGTATCTGGTGCCACCGGTTTTTTCACAACTGACCGAACAA
CATCAGGCTGTCATTGACGCCATTTTTGCCGGTGATGCTGACGGGGCGCGTAAAGCAATGATGGCGCACC
TTAGTTTTGTTCACACCACCATGAAACGATTCGATGAAGATCAGGCTCGCCACGCACGGATTACCCGCCT
GCCCGGTGAGCATAATGAGCATTCGAGGGAGAAAAACGCATAATAAGCGACTAAAAAATTGAATGTAGGA
AACCAACATGCCAGTTCGAGCAATAACTAGCATAACCCCTTGGGGCCTCTAAACGGGTCTTGAGGGGTTT
TTTGCTGAAACCTCAGGCATTTGAGAAGCACACGGTCACACT
Features (pLannotate 1.2.2; 11 found; start..end, strand, type, name):
      1..58      +  promoter       AmpR promoter (fragment): bla
     59..919     +  CDS            AmpR: β-lactamase; bla; confers resistance to ampicillin, carbenicillin, and related antibiotics
   1090..1678    +  rep_origin     ori: high-copy-number ColE1/pMB1/pBR322/pUC origin of replication
   1819..1934    +  ncRNA          5S rRNA: Accession: RF00001 - 5S ribosomal RNA
   1938..2024    +  terminator     rrnB T1 terminator: Escherichia coli rrnB; transcription terminator T1 from the E. coli rrnB gene
   2116..2143    +  terminator     rrnB T2 terminator: transcription terminator T2 from the E. coli rrnB gene
   2419..2437    +  RBS            RBS (fragment): efficient ribosome binding site from bacteriophage T7 gene 10 (Olins and Rangwala, 1989)
   2445..3158    +  CDS            Superfolder GFP: Superfolder GFP is a basic (constitutively fluorescent) green fluorescent protein published in 2005, derived from Aequorea victoria. It is reported to be a very rapidly-maturing weak dimer.
   3187..3208    -  protein_bind   CAP binding site: CAP binding activates transcription in the presence of cAMP. E. coli catabolite activator protein
   3467..4240    +  CDS            lldR: LLDR_ECOLI - Also known as lctR. Experimental evidence at transcript level: Swiss-Prot protein existence level 2. May be a regulatory protein for the LCT genes. From Escherichia coli (strain K12).
   4297..4344    +  terminator     T7 terminator: transcription terminator for bacteriophage T7 RNA polymerase
