[The description below was written by a language model from this plasmid's Addgene catalogue record and pLannotate feature annotations shown in this document.]
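Description:
pJH807_pJH_LldR_Pcon-sfGFP.2TAG is a 4.4 kb bacterial expression plasmid built on a pBR322-type backbone by Gibson assembly. It is maintained in E. coli through a high-copy ColE1/pMB1-family origin and selected with ampicillin via the bla β-lactamase gene and its promoter. A 5S rRNA segment and the rrnB T1 and T2 terminators lie just downstream of the origin, insulating the expression region from read-through transcription.

The payload consists of two synthetic coding units. The first is superfolder GFP, preceded by a fragment of the efficient phage T7 gene 10 ribosome binding site and, according to the plasmid name and stated purpose, driven by a constitutive promoter ("Pcon"). That promoter was not picked up in the automated feature table, so its identity is not recorded. The GFP reading frame carries two amber stop codons, replacing N39 and Y135, so translation terminates prematurely and no full-length fluorescent protein is made unless the cell supplies an amber suppressor tRNA that reads through both TAG codons. The second unit encodes LldR, the E. coli K-12 regulator associated with the lactate utilisation (lct/lld) genes, followed by a T7 terminator. A CAP binding site is annotated between the two genes, but the promoter controlling lldR is not stated.

The plasmid comes from work on a suppressor tRNA-mediated feedforward loop for eliminating leaky bacterial gene expression. Within that work, it plausibly acts as a reporter of amber suppression, since transcription is constant and fluorescence therefore depends on suppression. The record does not spell out the role of LldR in this particular construct.
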