Addgene plasmid #163738: pJH807_pJH_LldR_Pcon-sfGFP.2TAG
Purpose: Constitutive expression of green fluorescent protein encoding two stop codons
Depositing lab: Matthew Bennett. Depositing organization: Rice University. Publication: A suppressor tRNA-mediated feedforward loop eliminates leaky gene expression in bacteria. Ho JML, Miller CA, Parks SE, Mattia JR, Bennett MR. Nucleic Acids Res. 2021 Mar 18;49(5):e25. doi: 10.1093/nar/gkaa1179. PubMed 33290521.
Backbone
  Vector backbone: pBR322
  Vector type: Bacterial Expression
Growth in bacteria
  Bacterial resistance: Ampicillin, 100 μg/mL
  Growth temperature: 37°C
  Growth strain: NEB Stable
  Copy number: High Copy
Gene/Insert
  Gene/Insert name: lldr gfp.2TAG
  Species: Synthetic
  Mutation: gfp.N39TAG,Y135TAG
  Cloning method: Gibson Cloning
Terms and licenses: Academic/Nonprofit Terms; Industry Terms: Not Available to Industry
How to cite: pJH807_pJH_LldR_Pcon-sfGFP.2TAG was a gift from Matthew Bennett (Addgene plasmid # 163738 ; http://n2t.net/addgene:163738 ; RRID:Addgene_163738)
