>Addgene plasmid #163738 | pJH807_pJH_LldR_Pcon-sfGFP.2TAG | depositor partial sequence | sequence record 317477 | Pcon-sfGFP.2TAG
GGACGCCCGCCATAAACTGCCAGGCATCAAATTAAGCAGAAGGCCATCCTGACGGATGGCCTTTTTGCGT
TTCTACAAACTCTGCTAGCAAGTAAGGCCGACCAACAACCTAAGGGCAATTCTCTGATGAGGATTGCCCT
TTTCTTTACCAGACATCTCCCCCCACAAGCTTCGCTTATCTGACCTCTGGTTCACAATTTCCCAATTAAA
ACTCACATCAATGTTGCCAATACATAACATTTAGTTAACCATTCATTGTCATTATCCCTACACAACACTT
ACACAACGTGTGACAAGGAGATGAGCAACAGACTCATTACACGATGTGCGTGGACTCCCATTTAACTTTA
AGAAGGAGATATACATATGCGTAAAGGTGAAGAACTGTTCACCGGTGTTGTTCCGATCCTGGTTGAACTG
GACGGTGACGTTAACGGTCACAAATTCTCTGTTCGTGGTGAAGGTGAAGGTGACGCTACCTAGGGTAAAC
TGACCCTGAAATTCATCTGCACCACCGGTAAACTGCCGGTTCCGTGGCCGACCCTGGTTACCACCCTGAC
CTACGGTGTTCAGTGCTTCGCTCGTTACCCGGACCACATGAAACAGCACGACTTCTTCAAATCTGCTATG
CCGGAAGGTTACGTTCAGGAACGTACCATCTCTTTCAAAGACGACGGTACCTACAAAACCCGTGCTGAAG
TTAAATTCGAAGGTGACACCCTGGTTAACCGTATCGAACTGAAAGGTATCGACTTCAAAGAAGACGGTTA
GATCCTGGGTCACAAACTGGAATACAACTTCAACTCTCACAACGTTTACATCACCGCTGACAAACAGAAA
AACGGTATCAAAGCTAACTTCAAAATCCGTCACAACGTTGAAGACGGTTCTGTTCAGCTGGCTGACCACT
ACCAGCAGAACACCCCGATCGGTGACGGTCCGGTTCTGCTGCCGGACAACCACTACCTGTCTACCCAGTC
TGTTCTGTCTAAAGACCCGAACGAAAAACGTGACCACATGGTTCTGCTGGAATTCGTTACCGCTGCTGGT
ATCACCCACGGTATGGACGAACTGTACAAAGATGCATGCCAGTTCTAA
